Addgene plasmid #221696: pCMV4-HA-MAD2
Purpose: Mammalian expression of HA-tagged human MAD2
Depositing lab: Derrick Sek Tong Ong. Depositing organization: National University of Singapore. Publication: CAMK2D serves as a molecular scaffold for RNF8-MAD2 complex to induce mitotic checkpoint in glioma. Chuah YH, Tay EXY, Grinchuk OV, Yoon J, Feng J, Kannan S, Robert M, Jakhar R, Liang Y, Lee BWL, Wang LC, Lim YT, Zhao T, Sobota RM, Lu G, Low BC, Crasta KC, Verma CS, Lin Z, Ong DST. Cell Death Differ. 2023 Aug;30(8):1973-1987. doi: 10.1038/s41418-023-01192-3. Epub 2023 Jul 19. PubMed 37468549.
Backbone
  Vector backbone: pCMV4-HA
  Vector type: Mammalian Expression
Growth in bacteria
  Bacterial resistance: Ampicillin, 100 μg/mL
  Growth temperature: 37°C
  Growth strain: DH5alpha
  Copy number: High Copy
Gene/Insert
  Gene/Insert name: MAD2
  Species: H. sapiens (human)
  Cloning method: Restriction Enzyme; 5′ cloning site HindIII (unknown if destroyed); 3′ cloning site XbaI (unknown if destroyed)
Terms and licenses: Academic/Nonprofit Terms; Industry Terms: Not Available to Industry
How to cite: pCMV4-HA-MAD2 was a gift from Derrick Sek Tong Ong (Addgene plasmid # 221696 ; http://n2t.net/addgene:221696 ; RRID:Addgene_221696)
