[The description below was written by a language model from this plasmid's Addgene catalogue record and pLannotate feature annotations shown in this document.]
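Description:
pCMV4-HA-MAD2 is a 5,570 bp mammalian expression plasmid built on the pCMV4-HA backbone for producing HA-tagged human MAD2 (MAD2L1) in transfected cells. The MAD2 coding sequence was inserted by restriction cloning between HindIII and XbaI sites. In the annotated sequence it lies immediately downstream of a triple HA epitope, so the protein is made with an N-terminal 3xHA tag suitable for detection or immunoprecipitation with anti-HA antibodies. Transcription is driven by the human cytomegalovirus immediate-early enhancer and promoter and is terminated by the human growth hormone polyadenylation signal, an arrangement that gives strong constitutive expression in most mammalian cell lines.

The plasmid is propagated in E. coli through a high-copy ColE1/pUC-type origin and selected with ampicillin via the β-lactamase gene under its own promoter. An f1 origin is also present, which allows single-stranded DNA production with helper phage. The feature table additionally lists backbone remnants: fragments of lacZα and lacI, the lac promoter, operator and CAP site, a T7 promoter, short pieces of a pUC multiple cloning site, a modified SV40 intron, and an SV40 enhancer/early promoter region spanning the sequence origin. No mammalian selection marker is annotated, so the construct appears suited mainly to transient expression.

MAD2 is a component of the spindle-assembly checkpoint, which delays anaphase until chromosomes are properly aligned. The associated publication concerns an RNF8–MAD2 complex scaffolded by CAMK2D in glioma mitotic checkpoint control, which suggests use of the tagged protein in interaction and checkpoint studies, although the record itself states only mammalian expression as the purpose.
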