Features (pLannotate 1.2.2; 19 found; start..end, strand, type, name):
    299..921     -  polyA_signal   hGH poly(A) signal: human growth hormone polyadenylation signal
    938..1552    -  CDS            MAD2L1: MD2L1_HUMAN - Also known as MAD2. Experimental evidence at protein level: Swiss-Prot protein existence level 1. Component of the spindle-assembly checkpoint that prevents the onset of anaphase until all chromosomes are properly aligned at the metaphase plate (PubMed:29162720, PubMed:15024386). In the closed conformation (C-MAD2) forms a heterotetrameric complex with MAD1L1 at unattached kinetochores during prometaphase, the complex recruits open conformation molecules of MAD2L1 (O-MAD2) and then promotes the conversion of O-MAD2 to C-MAD2 (PubMed:29162720). Required for the execution of the mi
   1571..1660    -  CDS            3xHA: three tandem HA epitope tags
   1761..1960    -  promoter       CMV promoter: human cytomegalovirus (CMV) immediate early promoter
   1962..2341    -  enhancer       CMV enhancer: human cytomegalovirus immediate early enhancer
   2501..2655    +  CDS            lacZα (fragment): LacZα fragment of β-galactosidase; lacZ fragment
   2686..3114    -  rep_origin     f1 ori (sequence partly withheld): f1 bacteriophage origin of replication; arrow indicates direction of (+) strand synthesis
   3141..3245    +  promoter       AmpR promoter: bla
   3246..4106    +  CDS            AmpR: β-lactamase; bla; confers resistance to ampicillin, carbenicillin, and related antibiotics
   4277..4865    +  rep_origin     ori: high-copy-number ColE1/pMB1/pBR322/pUC origin of replication
   5048..5140    +  CDS            lacI (fragment): lac repressor; lacI; The lac repressor binds to the lac operator to inhibit transcription in E. coli. This inhibition can be relieved by adding lactose or isopropyl-β-D-thiogalactopyranoside (IPTG).
   5153..5174    +  protein_bind   CAP binding site: CAP binding activates transcription in the presence of cAMP. E. coli catabolite activator protein
   5189..5219    +  promoter       lac promoter: promoter for the E. coli lac operon
   5227..5243    +  protein_bind   lac operator: The lac repressor binds to the lac operator to inhibit transcription in E. coli. This inhibition can be relieved by adding lactose or isopropyl-β-D-thiogalactopyranoside (IPTG). lac repressor encoded by lacI
   5281..5299    +  promoter       T7 promoter: promoter for bacteriophage T7 RNA polymerase
   5300..5316    +  misc_feature   MCS (fragment): pUC18/19 multiple cloning site
   5323..5339    +  misc_feature   MCS (fragment): pUC18/19 multiple cloning site
   5376..5472    -  intron         SV40 intron: modified SV40 intron with splice donor and acceptor sites
   5511..270     -  promoter       SV40 promoter (across the origin): SV40 enhancer and early promoter
>Addgene plasmid #221696 | pCMV4-HA-MAD2 | addgene full sequence | sequence record 442607 | Addgene NGS Result
CGAGGCGGCCTCGGCCTCTGCATAAATAAAAAAAATTAGTCAGCCATGGGGCGGAGAATGGGCGGAACTG
GGCGGAGTTAGGGGCGGGATGGGCGGAGTTAGGGGCGGGACTATGGTTGCTGACTAATTGAGATGCATGC
TTTGCATACTTCTGCCTGCTGGGGAGCCTGGGGACTTTCCACACCTGGTTGCTGACTAATTGAGATGCAT
GCTTTGCATACTTCTGCCTGCTGGGGAGCCTGGGGACTTTCCACACCCTAACTGACACACATTCCACAGC
CAAGCTGGCCGCGTACCCAATTCAACAGGCATCTACTGAGTGGACCCAACGCATGAGAGGACAGTGCCAA
GCAAGCAACTCAAATGTCCCACCGGTTGGGCATGGCCAGGTAGCCTATGCTGTGTCTGGACGTCCTCCTG
CTGGTATAGTTATTTTAAAATCAGAAGGACAGGGAAGGGAGCAGTGGTTCACGCCTGTAATCCCAGCAAT
TTGGGAGGCCAAGGTGGGTAGATCACCTGAGATTAGGAGTTGGAGACCAGCCTGGCCAATATGGTGAAAC
CCCGTCTCTACCAAAAAAACAAAAATTAGCTGAGCCTGGTCATGCATGCCTGGAATCCCAACAACTCGGG
AGGCTGAGGCAGGAGAATCGCTTGAACCCAGGAGGCGGAGATTGCAGTGAGCCAAGATTGTGCCACTGCA
CTCCAGCTTGGTTCCCAATAGACCCCGCAGGCCCTACAGGTTGTCTTCCCAACTTGCCCCTTGCTCCATA
CCACCCCCCTCCACCCCATAATATTATAGAAGGACACCTAGTCAGACAAAATGATGCAACTTAATTTTAT
TAGGACAAGGCTGGTGGGCACTGGAGTGGCAACTTCCAGGGCCAGGAGAGGCACTGGGGAGGGGTCACAG
GGATGCCACCCGGGATCCTCTAGATCAGTCATTGACAGGAATTTTGTAGGCCACCATGCTATTTACTTTG
TGGATTGTAGTAGTAAATGAACGAAGGCGGACTTCCTCAGAATTGGTAATAAACTGTGGTCCCGACTCTT
CCCATTTTTCAGGTACAACCAAATCTTTGTCTGTATAAATCAGCAGATCAAATGAACAAGAAACTTCCAA
CAGTGGCAGAAATGTCACCGTAGCTGTGATCTGTCTGATCACTGAACGGATTTCATCCTGGATAGCTTTC
TGAGACTTTTCTCTGGGTGCACTGTCATCTTTTGCAGTCTTGTCACACTCAATATCAAACTGCCATCTTT
CCAGGACCTCACCACTTTCAATATTTGAGATAACTACAACCAGTTTCTGAACTGAACACTTGTATAACCA
ATCTTTCAGTTGTTCCACCACATTATTTAGGTATTTTATGAGCTCAAGATCAGTAGTTACAAGCAAGGTG
AGTCCGTATTTCTGCACTCGAGTAAAGGTTTCAGATGGATATATGCCACGCTGATATAAAATGCTGTTGA
TGCCGAATGAGAAGAACTCGGCCACGATTTCGGCGCTCCCGCGCAGGGTGATTCCCTGCTCCCGGGAGAG
CTGCAGCGCCATAAGCTTATCGATCTGAGCAGCGTAATCTGGAACGTCATATGGATAGGATCCTGCATAG
TCCGGGACGTCATAGGGATAGCCCGCATAGTCAGGAACATCGTATGGGTAAAAGATATCCATGGTACGCG
TGGTACCAGATCTGAATTCGATGGAAGTATTTGAAAGAAAATTAAAAATAAAAACAATTCTGACGGTTCA
CTAAACGAGCTCTGCTTATATAGACCTCCCACCGTACACGCCTACCGCCCATTTGCGTCAACGGGGCGGG
GTTATTACGACATTTTGGAAAGTCCCGTTGATTTTGGTGCCAAAACAAACTCCCATTGACGTCAATGGGG
TGGAGACTTGGAAATCCCCGTGAGTCAAACCGCTATCCACGCCCATTGGTGTACTGCCAAAACCGCATCA
CCATGGTAATAGCGATGACTAATACGTAGATGTACTGCCAAGTAGGAAAGTCCCGTAAGGTCATGTACTG
GGCATAATGCCAGGCGGGCCATTTACCGTCATTGACGTCAATAGGGGGCGGACTTGGCATATGATACACT
TGATGTACTGCCAAGTGGGCAGTTTACCGTAAATACTCCACCCATTGACGTCAATGGAAAGTCCCTATTG
GCGTTACTATGGGAACATACGTCATTATTGACGTCAATGGGCGGGGGTCGTTGGGCGGTCAGCCAGGCGG
GCCATTTACCGTAAGTTATGTAACGCGGAACTCCATATATGGGCTATGAACTAATGACCCCGTAATTGAT
TACTATTAATAACTAGTCAATAATCAATGTCAACATGGCGGTCATATTGGACATGAGCCAATATAAATGT
ACATATTATGATATAGATACAACGTATGCAATGGCCAATAGCCAATATTGATTTATGCTATATAACCAAT
GACTAATATGGCTAATTGCCAATATTGATTCAATGTATAGATCAGCTTGGCACTGGCCGTCGTTTTACAA
CGTCGTGACTGGGAAAACCCTGGCGTTACCCAACTTAATCGCCTTGCAGCACATCCCCCTTTCGCCAGCT
GGCGTAATAGCGAAGAGGCCCGCACCGATCGCCCTTCCCAACAGTTGCGCAGCCTGAATGGCGAATGGAA
ATTGTAAGCGTTAATATTTTGTTAAAATTCGCGTTAAATTTTTGTTAAATCAGCTCATTTTTTAACCAAT
AGGCCGAAATCGGCAAAATCCCTTATAAATCAAAAGAATAGACCGAGATAGGGT
[37 nt withheld, positions 2785-2821]
AAAGAACGTGGACTCCAACGTCAAAGG
[49 nt withheld, positions 2849-2897]
T
[91 nt withheld, positions 2899-2989]
G
[124 nt withheld, positions 2991-3114]
CAGGTGGCACTTTTCGGGGAAATGTGCGCGGAACCCCTATTTGTTTATTTTTCTAAATACATTCAAATAT
GTATCCGCTCATGAGACAATAACCCTGATAAATGCTTCAATAATATTGAAAAAGGAAGAGTATGAGTATT
CAACATTTCCGTGTCGCCCTTATTCCCTTTTTTGCGGCATTTTGCCTTCCTGTTTTTGCTCACCCAGAAA
CGCTGGTGAAAGTAAAAGATGCTGAAGATCAGTTGGGTGCACGAGTGGGTTACATCGAACTGGATCTCAA
CAGCGGTAAGATCCTTGAGAGTTTTCGCCCCGAAGAACGTTTTCCAATGATGAGCACTTTTAAAGTTCTG
CTATGTGGCGCGGTATTATCCCGTATTGACGCCGGGCAAGAGCAACTCGGTCGCCGCATACACTATTCTC
AGAATGACTTGGTTGAGTACTCACCAGTCACAGAAAAGCATCTTACGGATGGCATGACAGTAAGAGAATT
ATGCAGTGCTGCCATAACCATGAGTGATAACACTGCGGCCAACTTACTTCTGACAACGATCGGAGGACCG
AAGGAGCTAACCGCTTTTTTGCACAACATGGGGGATCATGTAACTCGCCTTGATCGTTGGGAACCGGAGC
TGAATGAAGCCATACCAAACGACGAGCGTGACACCACGATGCCTGTAGCAATGGCAACAACGTTGCGCAA
ACTATTAACTGGCGAACTACTTACTCTAGCTTCCCGGCAACAATTAATAGACTGGATGGAGGCGGATAAA
GTTGCAGGACCACTTCTGCGCTCGGCCCTTCCGGCTGGCTGGTTTATTGCTGATAAATCTGGAGCCGGTG
AGCGTGGGTCTCGCGGTATCATTGCAGCACTGGGGCCAGATGGTAAGCCCTCCCGTATCGTAGTTATCTA
CACGACGGGGAGTCAGGCAACTATGGATGAACGAAATAGACAGATCGCTGAGATAGGTGCCTCACTGATT
AAGCATTGGTAACTGTCAGACCAAGTTTACTCATATATACTTTAGATTGATTTAAAACTTCATTTTTAAT
TTAAAAGGATCTAGGTGAAGATCCTTTTTGATAATCTCATGACCAAAATCCCTTAACGTGAGTTTTCGTT
CCACTGAGCGTCAGACCCCGTAGAAAAGATCAAAGGATCTTCTTGAGATCCTTTTTTTCTGCGCGTAATC
TGCTGCTTGCAAACAAAAAAACCACCGCTACCAGCGGTGGTTTGTTTGCCGGATCAAGAGCTACCAACTC
TTTTTCCGAAGGTAACTGGCTTCAGCAGAGCGCAGATACCAAATACTGTTCTTCTAGTGTAGCCGTAGTT
AGGCCACCACTTCAAGAACTCTGTAGCACCGCCTACATACCTCGCTCTGCTAATCCTGTTACCAGTGGCT
GCTGCCAGTGGCGATAAGTCGTGTCTTACCGGGTTGGACTCAAGACGATAGTTACCGGATAAGGCGCAGC
GGTCGGGCTGAACGGGGGGTTCGTGCACACAGCCCAGCTTGGAGCGAACGACCTACACCGAACTGAGATA
CCTACAGCGTGAGCTATGAGAAAGCGCCACGCTTCCCGAAGGGAGAAAGGCGGACAGGTATCCGGTAAGC
GGCAGGGTCGGAACAGGAGAGCGCACGAGGGAGCTTCCAGGGGGAAACGCCTGGTATCTTTATAGTCCTG
TCGGGTTTCGCCACCTCTGACTTGAGCGTCGATTTTTGTGATGCTCGTCAGGGGGGCGGAGCCTATGGAA
AAACGCCAGCAACGCGGCCTTTTTACGGTTCCTGGCCTTTTGCTGGCCTTTTGCTCACATGTTCTTTCCT
GCGTTATCCCCTGATTCTGTGGATAACCGTATTACCGCCTTTGAGTGAGCTGATACCGCTCGCCGCAGCC
GAACGACCGAGCGCAGCGAGTCAGTGAGCGAGGAAGCGGAAGAGCGCCCAATACGCAAACCGCCTCTCCC
CGCGCGTTGGCCGATTCATTAATGCAGCTGGCACGACAGGTTTCCCGACTGGAAAGCGGGCAGTGAGCGC
AACGCAATTAATGTGAGTTAGCTCACTCATTAGGCACCCCAGGCTTTACACTTTATGCTTCCGGCTCGTA
TGTTGTGTGGAATTGTGAGCGGATAACAATTTCACACAGGAAACAGCTATGACATGATTACGAATTTAAT
ACGACTCACTATAGGGAATTCGAGCTCGGTACGCGGCCCTAGAGTCGACCTGCAGCAGCTTTTAGAGCAG
AAGTAACACTTCCGTACAGGCCTAGAAGTAAAGGCAACATCCACTGAGGAGCAGTTCTTTGATTTGCACC
ACCACCGGATCCGGGACCTGAAATAAAAGACAAAAAGACTAAACTTACCAGTTAACTTTCTGGTTTTTCA
GTTCCTCGAGGAGCTTTTTGCAAAAGCCTAGGCCTCCAAAAAAGCCTCCTCACTACTTCTGGAATAGCTC
AGAGGC
